>Addgene plasmid #227107 | pAAV_AR-RE_MLPmin_BC1013-luc2 | addgene full sequence | sequence record 452375 | Addgene NGS Result
TAGCTGCGCGCTCGCTCGCTCACTGAGGCCGCCCGGGCAAAGCCCGGGCGTCGGGCGACCTTTGGTCGCC
CGGCCTCAGTGAGCGAGCGAGCGCGCAGAGAGGGAGTGGCCAACTCCATCACTAGGGGTTCCTTGTAGTT
AATGATTAACCCGCCATGCTACTTATCTACGTAGCCATGCTCTAGGTACCTTCTTCAAGGACGACGGCAA
CTACAAGACCCGCGCCGAGGTGAAGTTCGAGGGCGACACCCTGGTGAACCGCATCGAGCTGAAGGGCATC
GACTTCAAGGAGGACGGCAACATCCTGGGGCACAAGCTGGAGTACAACTACAACAGCCACAACGTCCATA
TCATGGCCGACAAGCAGAAGAACGGCATCAAGGTGAACTTCAAGATCCGCCACAACATCGAGGACGGCAG
CGTGCAGCTCGCCGACCACTCATATGTACTCGAGTTGTCGACGGTATCGATAAGCTTGATATCACAAGTT
TGTACAAAAAAGCAGGCTAGAACATATTGTTCTAGAACATATTGTTCTAGAACATATTGTTCTAGAACAT
ATTGTTCTACGCGTGGCCTCGCCTGCAGGAGAACATATTGTTCTAGAACATATTGTTCTAGAACATATTG
TTCTAGAACATATTGTTCTCAACTTTTCTATACAAAGTTGGCAAGTGCAGGTGCCAGAACATTTCTCTGG
CCTAACTGGAAGACGCTAGCGGGGGGCTATAAAAGGGGGTGGGGGCGTTCGTCCTCACTCTAGATCTGCG
ATCTAAGTAAGCTTGGCAATCCGGTACTGTTGGTAAAGCCCAACTTTGTATAATAAAGTTGAGCTAGTTG
CTAAGTCTGCCGAGTAGAATTAACCCTCACTAAAGGGTAGGTGACACTATTCTATCTACTTTACATTCTA
TCTGGGTCTTCTAACATCTTTCAAACAAACCTATAGTGGGTCGTATTAGTAGACGCGAGTCAATGCATGT
ACGACAGCTTTCTTGTACAAAGTGGTGATATCGAATTCCTGCAGCCCGGGGGATCCGCCCGGGCTAGAGC
GGCCGCCACCGCGGTGGAGCTCGCGACTAGTGACGCCACCATGGAAGATGCCAAAAACATTAAGAAGGGC
CCAGCGCCATTCTACCCACTCGAAGACGGGACCGCCGGCGAGCAGCTGCACAAAGCCATGAAGCGCTACG
CCCTGGTGCCTGGCACCATCGCCTTTACCGACGCACATATCGAGGTGGACATTACCTACGCCGAGTACTT
CGAGATGAGCGTTCGGCTGGCAGAAGCTATGAAGCGCTATGGGCTGAATACAAACCATCGGATCGTGGTG
TGCAGCGAGAATAGCTTGCAGTTCTTCATGCCCGTGTTGGGTGCCCTGTTCATCGGTGTGGCTGTGGCCC
CAGCTAACGACATCTACAACGAGCGCGAGCTGCTGAACAGCATGGGCATCAGCCAGCCCACCGTCGTATT
CGTGAGCAAGAAAGGGCTGCAAAAGATCCTCAACGTGCAAAAGAAGCTACCGATCATACAAAAGATCATC
ATCATGGATAGCAAGACCGACTACCAGGGCTTCCAAAGCATGTACACCTTCGTGACTTCCCATTTGCCAC
CCGGCTTCAACGAGTACGACTTCGTGCCCGAGAGCTTCGACCGGGACAAAACCATCGCCCTGATCATGAA
CAGTAGTGGCAGTACCGGATTGCCCAAGGGCGTAGCCCTACCGCACCGCACCGCTTGTGTCCGATTCAGT
CATGCCCGCGACCCCATCTTCGGCAACCAGATCATCCCCGACACCGCTATCCTCAGCGTGGTGCCATTTC
ACCACGGCTTCGGCATGTTCACCACGCTGGGCTACTTGATCTGCGGCTTTCGGGTCGTGCTCATGTACCG
CTTCGAGGAGGAGCTATTCTTGCGCAGCTTGCAAGACTATAAGATTCAATCTGCCCTGCTGGTGCCCACA
CTATTTAGCTTCTTCGCTAAGAGCACTCTCATCGACAAGTACGACCTAAGCAACTTGCACGAGATCGCCA
GCGGCGGGGCGCCGCTCAGCAAGGAGGTAGGTGAGGCCGTGGCCAAACGCTTCCACCTACCAGGCATCCG
CCAGGGCTACGGCCTGACAGAAACAACCAGCGCCATTCTGATCACCCCCGAAGGGGACGACAAGCCTGGC
GCAGTAGGCAAGGTGGTGCCCTTCTTCGAGGCTAAGGTGGTGGACTTGGACACCGGTAAGACACTGGGTG
TGAACCAGCGCGGCGAGCTGTGCGTCCGTGGCCCCATGATCATGAGCGGCTACGTTAACAACCCCGAGGC
TACAAACGCTCTCATCGACAAGGACGGCTGGCTGCACAGCGGCGACATCGCCTACTGGGACGAGGACGAG
CACTTCTTCATCGTGGACCGGCTGAAGAGCCTGATCAAATACAAGGGCTACCAGGTAGCCCCAGCCGAAC
TGGAGAGCATCCTGCTGCAACACCCCAACATCTTCGACGCCGGGGTCGCCGGCCTGCCCGACGACGATGC
CGGCGAGCTGCCCGCCGCAGTCGTCGTGCTGGAACACGGTAAAACCATAACCGAGAAGGAGATCGTGGAC
TATGTGGCCAGCCAGGCTACAACCGCCAAGAAGCTGCGCGGTGGTGTTGTGTTCGTGGACGAGGTGCCTA
AAGGACTGACCGGCAAGTTGGACGCCCGCAAGATCCGCGAGATTCTCATTAAGGCCAAGAAGGGCGGCAA
GATCGCCGTGTAATTCGAATTCGATATCAAGCTTATCGATAATCAACCTCTGGATTACAAAATTTGTGAA
AGATTGACTGGTATTCTTAACTATGTTGCTCCTTTTACGCTATGTGGATACGCTGCTTTAATGCCTTTGT
ATCATGCTATTGCTTCCCGTATGGCTTTCATTTTCTCCTCCTTGTATAAATCCTGGTTGCTGTCTCTTTA
TGAGGAGTTGTGGCCCGTTGTCAGGCAACGTGGCGTGGTGTGCACTGTGTTTGCTGACGCAACCCCCACT
GGTTGGGGCATTGCCACCACCTGTCAGCTCCTTTCCGGGACTTTCGCTTTCCCCCTCCCTATTGCCACGG
CGGAACTCATCGCCGCCTGCCTTGCCCGCTGCTGGACAGGGGCTCGGCTGTTGGGCACTGACAATTCCGT
GGTGTTGTCGGGGAAATCATCGTCCTTTCCTTGGCTGCTCGCCTGTGTTGCCACCTGGATTCTGCGCGGG
ACGTCCTTCTGCTACGTCCCTTCGGCCCTCAATCCAGCGGACCTTCCTTCCCGCGGCCTGCTGCCGGCTC
TGCGGCCTCTTCCGCGTCTTCGCCTTCGCCCTCAGACGAGTCGGATCTCCCTTTGGGCCGCCTCCCCGCA
TCGATACCGTCGACTCGCTGATCAGCCTCGACTGTGCCTTCTAGTTGCCAGCCATCTGTTGTTTGCCCCT
CCCCCGTGCCTTCCTTGACCCTGGAAGGTGCCACTCCCACTGTCCTTTCCTAATAAAATGAGGAAATTGC
ATCGCATTGTCTGAGTAGGTGTCATTCTATTCTGGGGGGTGGGGTGGGGCAGGACAGCAAGGGGGAGGAT
TGGGAAGACAATAGCAGGCATGCTGGGGATGCGGTGGGCTCTATGGCTTCTGAGGCGGAAAGAACCAGCT
GGGGCTCGACTAGAGCATGGCTACGTAGATAAGTAGCATGGCGGGTTAATCATTAACTACAAGGAACCCC
TAGTGATGGAGTTGGCCACTCCCTCTCTGCGCGCTCGCTCGCTCACTGAGGCCGGGCGACCAAAGGTCGC
CCGACGCCCGGGCGGCCTCAGTGAGCGAGCGAGCGCGCAGAGCTTTTTGCAAAAGCCTAGGCCTCCAAAA
AAGCCTCCTCACTACTTCTGGAATAGCTCAGAGGCCGAGGCGGCCTCGGCCTCTGCATAAATAAAAAAAA
TTAGTCAGCCATGGGGCGGAGAATGGGCGGAACTGGGCGGAGTTAGGGGCGGGATGGGCGGAGTTAGGGG
CGGGACTATGGTTGCTGACTAATTGAGATGCATGCTTTGCATACTTCTGCCTGCTGGGGAGCCTGGGGAC
TTTCCACACCTGGTTGCTGACTAATTGAGATGCATGCTTTGCATACTTCTGCCTGCTGGGGAGCCTGGGG
ACTTTCCACACCCTAACTGACACACATTCCACAGCTGCATTAATGAATCGGCCAACGCGCGGGGAGAGGC
GGTTTGCGTATTGGGCGCTCTTCCGCTTCCTCGCTCACTGACTCGCTGCGCTCGGTCGTTCGGCTGCGGC
GAGCGGTATCAGCTCACTCAAAGGCGGTAATACGGTTATCCACAGAATCAGGGGATAACGCAGGAAAGAA
CATGTGAGCAAAAGGCCAGCAAAAGGCCAGGAACCGTAAAAAGGCCGCGTTGCTGGCGTTTTTCCATAGG
CTCCGCCCCCCTGACGAGCATCACAAAAATCGACGCTCAAGTCAGAGGTGGCGAAACCCGACAGGACTAT
AAAGATACCAGGCGTTTCCCCCTGGAAGCTCCCTCGTGCGCTCTCCTGTTCCGACCCTGCCGCTTACCGG
ATACCTGTCCGCCTTTCTCCCTTCGGGAAGCGTGGCGCTTTCTCATAGCTCACGCTGTAGGTATCTCAGT
TCGGTGTAGGTCGTTCGCTCCAAGCTGGGCTGTGTGCACGAACCCCCCGTTCAGCCCGACCGCTGCGCCT
TATCCGGTAACTATCGTCTTGAGTCCAACCCGGTAAGACACGACTTATCGCCACTGGCAGCAGCCACTGG
TAACAGGATTAGCAGAGCGAGGTATGTAGGCGGTGCTACAGAGTTCTTGAAGTGGTGGCCTAACTACGGC
TACACTAGAAGAACAGTATTTGGTATCTGCGCTCTGCTGAAGCCAGTTACCTTCGGAAAAAGAGTTGGTA
GCTCTTGATCCGGCAAACAAACCACCGCTGGTAGCGGTGGTTTTTTTGTTTGCAAGCAGCAGATTACGCG
CAGAAAAAAAGGATCTCAAGAAGATCCTTTGATCTTTTCTACGGGGTCTGACGCTCAGTGGAACGAAAAC
TCACGTTAAGGGATTTTGGTCATGAGATTATCAAAAAGGATCTTCACCTAGATCCTTTTAAATTAAAAAT
GAAGTTTTAAATCAATCTAAAGTATATATGAGTAAACTTGGTCTGACAGTTACCAATGCTTAATCAGTGA
GGCACCTATCTCAGCGATCTGTCTATTTCGTTCATCCATAGTTGCCTGACTCCCCGTCGTGTAGATAACT
ACGATACGGGAGGGCTTACCATCTGGCCCCAGTGCTGCAATGATACCGCGAGACCCACGCTCACCGGCTC
CAGATTTATCAGCAATAAACCAGCCAGCCGGAAGGGCCGAGCGCAGAAGTGGTCCTGCAACTTTATCCGC
CTCCATCCAGTCTATTAATTGTTGCCGGGAAGCTAGAGTAAGTAGTTCGCCAGTTAATAGTTTGCGCAAC
GTTGTTGCCATTGCTACAGGCATCGTGGTGTCACGCTCGTCGTTTGGTATGGCTTCATTCAGCTCCGGTT
CCCAACGATCAAGGCGAGTTACATGATCCCCCATGTTGTGCAAAAAAGCGGTTAGCTCCTTCGGTCCTCC
GATCGTTGTCAGAAGTAAGTTGGCCGCAGTGTTATCACTCATGGTTATGGCAGCACTGCATAATTCTCTT
ACTGTCATGCCATCCGTAAGATGCTTTTCTGTGACTGGTGAGTACTCAACCAAGTCATTCTGAGAATAGT
GTATGCGGCGACCGAGTTGCTCTTGCCCGGCGTCAATACGGGATAATACCGCGCCACATAGCAGAACTTT
AAAAGTGCTCATCATTGGAAAACGTTCTTCGGGGCGAAAACTCTCAAGGATCTTACCGCTGTTGAGATCC
AGTTCGATGTAACCCACTCGTGCACCCAACTGATCTTCAGCATCTTTTACTTTCACCAGCGTTTCTGGGT
GAGCAAAAACAGGAAGGCAAAATGCCGCAAAAAAGGGAATAAGGGCGACACGGAAATGTTGAATACTCAT
ACTCTTCCTTTTTCAATATTATTGAAGCATTTATCAGGGTTATTGTCTCATGAGCGGATACATATTTGAA
TGTATTTAGAAAAATAAACAAATAGGGGTTCCGCGCACATTTCCCCGAAAAGTGCCACCTGACGTCTAAG
AAACCATTATTATCATGACATTAACCTATAAAAATAGGCGTATCACGAGGCCCTTTCGTCTCGCGCGTTT
CGGTGATGACGGTGAAAACCTCTGACACATGCAGCTCCCGGAGACGGTCACAGCTTGTCTGTAAGCGGAT
GCCGGGAGCAGACAAGCCCGTCAGGGCGCGTCAGCGGGTGTTGGCGGGTGTCGGGGCTGGCTTAACTATG
CGGCATCAGAGCAGATTGTACTGAGAGTGCACCATTCGACGCTCTCCCTTATGCGACTCCTGCATTAGGA
AGCAGCCCAGTAGTAGGTTGAGGCCGTTGAGCACCGCCGCCGCAAGGAATGGTGCATGCAAGGAGATGGC
GCCCAACAGTCCCCCGGCCACGGGGCCTGCCACCATACCCACGCCGAAACAAGCGCTCATGAGCCCGAAG
TGGCGAGCCCGATCTTCCCCATCGGTGATGTCGGCGATATAGGCGCCAGCAACCGCACCTGTGGCGCCGG
TGATGCCGGCCACGATGCGTCCGGCGTAGAGGATCTGGCTAGCGATGACCCTGCTGATTGGTTCGCTGAC
CATTTCCGGGTGCGGGACGGCGTTACCAGAAACTCAGAAGGTTCGTCCAACCAAACCGACTCTGACGGCA
GTTTACGAGAGAGATGATAGGGTCTGCTTCAGTAAGCCAGATGCTACACAATTAGGCTTGTACATATTGT
CGTTAGAACGCGGCTACAATTAATACATAACCTTATGTATCATACACATACGATTTAGGTGACACTATAG
AATACACGGAATTAATTC
Features (pLannotate 1.2.2; 25 found; start..end, strand, type, name):
      2..133     -  repeat_region  AAV2 ITR (fragment): inverted terminal repeat of adeno-associated virus serotype 2 inverted
    191..439     +  CDS            (3-F)Tyr-EGFP (fragment): (3-F)Tyr-EGFP is a basic (constitutively fluorescent) green fluorescent protein published in 2004, derived from Aequorea victoria.
    457..483     -  misc_feature   MCS (fragment): pBluescript multiple cloning site
    484..508     +  protein_bind   attB1: mutant version of attB; recombination site for the Gateway® BP reaction BP Clonase™
    650..670     -  protein_bind   attB4: mutant version of attB; core recombination site for the Gateway® BP reaction BP Clonase™
    671..698     +  misc_feature   pause site (fragment): RNA polymerase II transcriptional pause signal from the human α2 globin gene
    811..831     +  protein_bind   attB3: mutant version of attB; core recombination site for the Gateway® BP reaction BP Clonase™
    858..876     +  promoter       T3 promoter: promoter for bacteriophage T3 RNA polymerase
    985..1005    -  protein_bind   attB2: mutant version of attB; core recombination site for the Gateway® BP reaction BP Clonase™
   1091..2743    +  CDS            luciferase: firefly luciferase synthetic luc2 version of the luciferase gene
   2747..2771    +  misc_feature   MCS (fragment): pBluescript multiple cloning site
   2771..3359    +  misc_feature   WPRE: woodchuck hepatitis virus posttranscriptional regulatory element
   3392..3616    +  polyA_signal   bGH poly(A) signal: bovine growth hormone polyadenylation signal
   3620..3641    +  promoter       SV40 promoter (fragment): SV40 enhancer and early promoter
   3702..3793    +  repeat_region  AAV2 ITR (fragment): inverted terminal repeat of adeno-associated virus serotype 2 inverted
   3793..3822    -  repeat_region  AAV2 ITR (fragment): inverted terminal repeat of adeno-associated virus serotype 2 inverted
   3826..4155    -  promoter       SV40 promoter: SV40 enhancer and early promoter
   4162..4218    -  CDS            lacI (fragment): lac repressor; lacI; The lac repressor binds to the lac operator to inhibit transcription in E. coli. This inhibition can be relieved by adding lactose or isopropyl-β-D-thiogalactopyranoside (IPTG).
   4401..4989    -  rep_origin     ori: high-copy-number ColE1/pMB1/pBR322/pUC origin of replication
   5160..6020    -  CDS            AmpR: β-lactamase; bla; confers resistance to ampicillin, carbenicillin, and related antibiotics
   6021..6125    -  promoter       AmpR promoter: bla
   6220..6255    +  CDS            rop (fragment): Rop protein, which maintains plasmids at low copy number; rop
   6357..6405    +  misc_feature   bom (fragment): basis of mobility region from pBR322
   6406..6685    -  CDS            TcR (fragment): tetracycline efflux protein; tet; confers resistance to tetracycline
   6913..6931    +  promoter       SP6 promoter: promoter for bacteriophage SP6 RNA polymerase
