[The description below was written by a language model from this plasmid's Addgene catalogue record and pLannotate feature annotations shown in this document.]
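Description:
pAAV_AR-RE_MLPmin_BC1013-luc2 is a 6,948-nt AAV transfer plasmid for mammalian expression that carries a synthetic transcriptional sensor of androgen receptor activity. It is propagated in E. coli through a high-copy ColE1/pUC-type origin and selected with ampicillin via the β-lactamase gene and its own promoter. The backbone also contains annotated remnants of older cloning vectors (fragments of rop, bom, TcR and lacI, an SV40 promoter and an SP6 promoter) that have no evident role in the reporter function. AAV2 inverted terminal repeat sequences, detected as partial matches, flank the reporter cassette, so it could in principle be packaged into recombinant AAV as well as delivered by transfection.

According to the catalogue entry, the cassette consists of eight clustered androgen receptor response elements linked to an MLP minimal promoter. This drives a transcript that carries the unique barcode BC1013 and the firefly luciferase gene luc2. The response elements, minimal promoter and barcode are not annotated individually in the feature table. They presumably lie in the unannotated intervals between the attB1, attB4, attB3 and attB2 sites, which are the scars of the multi-fragment Gateway assembly used to build the construct. A short RNA polymerase II pause-site fragment and a T3 promoter also lie within this region. A short EGFP-like fragment sits upstream of it, next to the left ITR. Downstream of luc2, a WPRE enhances transcript expression and a bGH polyadenylation signal terminates the message.

Activation of the androgen receptor should raise both luciferase output and barcode RNA abundance. The barcode allows this sensor to be pooled with differently barcoded pathway reporters and read out by sequencing in multiplexed cell-based drug profiling assays.
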