Addgene plasmid #227107: pAAV_AR-RE_MLPmin_BC1013-luc2
Purpose: Androgen receptor response element for luciferase and barcode assays; barcode BC1013
Depositing lab: Michael Wehr. Depositing organization: Systasy Bioscience GmbH. Publication: Polypharmacological profiling across protein target families and cellular pathways using the multiplexed cell-based assay platform safetyProfiler reveals efficacy, potency and side effects of drugs. Popovic L, Brankatschk B, Palladino G, Rossner MJ, Wehr MC. Biomed Pharmacother. 2024 Nov;180:117523. doi: 10.1016/j.biopha.2024.117523. Epub 2024 Oct 14. PubMed 39405910.
Backbone
  Vector backbone: pAAV
  Vector type: Mammalian Expression, AAV
Growth in bacteria
  Bacterial resistance: Ampicillin, 100 μg/mL
  Growth temperature: 37°C
  Growth strain: NEB Stable
  Copy number: High Copy
Gene/Insert
  Gene/Insert name: 8x clustered AR response element linked to MLP minimal promoter driving barcode 1013 and a luciferase reporter gene
  Species: Synthetic
  Cloning method: Gateway Cloning
Terms and licenses: Academic/Nonprofit Terms; Industry Terms: Not Available to Industry
How to cite: pAAV_AR-RE_MLPmin_BC1013-luc2 was a gift from Michael Wehr (Addgene plasmid # 227107 ; http://n2t.net/addgene:227107 ; RRID:Addgene_227107)
